Addgene plasmid #128819: pEF Doc2alpha WT GFP
Purpose: To visualize Doc2alpha WT in PC12 cells
Depositing lab: Edwin Chapman. Depositing organization: University of Wisconsin, Madison. Publication: Excitatory and Inhibitory Neurons Utilize Different Ca(2+) Sensors and Sources to Regulate Spontaneous Release. Courtney NA, Briguglio JS, Bradberry MM, Greer C, Chapman ER. Neuron. 2018 Jun 6;98(5):977-991.e5. doi: 10.1016/j.neuron.2018.04.022. Epub 2018 May 10. PubMed 29754754.
Backbone
  Vector backbone: pEF-GFP
  Backbone size w/o insert (bp): 5072
  Vector type: Mammalian Expression
Growth in bacteria
  Bacterial resistance: Ampicillin, 100 μg/mL
  Growth temperature: 37°C
  Growth strain: DH5alpha
  Copy number: Unknown
Gene/Insert
  Gene/Insert name: Doc2alpha (alt name: Double C2 protein alpha)
  Species: R. norvegicus (rat)
  Insert size (bp): 1209
  Entrez Gene: Doc2a
  Promoter: EF-1alpha
  Tag / fusion protein: EGFP (C terminal on insert)
  Cloning method: Ligation Independent Cloning
Terms and licenses: Academic/Nonprofit Terms; Industry Terms: Not Available to Industry
How to cite: pEF Doc2alpha WT GFP was a gift from Edwin Chapman (Addgene plasmid # 128819 ; http://n2t.net/addgene:128819 ; RRID:Addgene_128819)
