[The description below was written by a language model from this plasmid's Addgene catalogue record and pLannotate feature annotations shown in this document.]
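Description:
pEF Doc2alpha WT GFP is a mammalian expression plasmid built on the pEF-GFP backbone that produces wild-type rat Doc2alpha (double C2 protein alpha, gene Doc2a) fused at its C terminus to EGFP. It is maintained in E. coli through a high-copy ColE1/pUC-type origin and selected with ampicillin via the β-lactamase gene and its own promoter. No mammalian selection marker is annotated, so the plasmid appears suited to transient transfection. An SV40 origin of replication is present, which can support episomal amplification in cells expressing SV40 large T antigen. Remnants of lac promoter/operator and lacI sequence are backbone leftovers with no evident role in expression.

The expression cassette is driven by the strong constitutive human EF-1α promoter, preceded by a very short CMV enhancer fragment. A residual multiple cloning site leads into the 1,209 bp Doc2a open reading frame, which was inserted by ligation-independent cloning. This is followed after a short linker region by the EGFP coding sequence. Transcripts are terminated by a rabbit β-globin polyadenylation signal; the short "HBB" fragment annotated just after EGFP most likely reflects the globin sequence of that 3′ region rather than an intended coding element. Doc2alpha is a calcium- and phospholipid-binding protein implicated as a Ca2+ sensor for vesicle fusion, including spontaneous neurotransmitter release. The stated purpose of the construct is to visualize the wild-type protein in PC12 cells by fluorescence. The depositor and repository-sequenced records differ by only a few nucleotides in length (6,281 versus 6,284) and show the same feature layout.
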