Features (pLannotate 1.2.2; 18 found; start..end, strand, type, name):
      4..22      +  enhancer       CMV enhancer (fragment): human cytomegalovirus immediate early enhancer
     36..1217    +  promoter       EF-1α promoter: strong constitutive promoter for human elongation factor EF-1α
   1219..1250    +  misc_feature   MCS (fragment): multiple cloning site
   1251..2459    +  CDS            Doc2a: DOC2A_RAT - Experimental evidence at protein level: Swiss-Prot protein existence level 1. Calcium sensor which most probably regulates fusion of vesicles with membranes. Binds calcium and phospholipids. May be involved in calcium dependent neurotransmitter release through the interaction with UNC13A. May be involved in calcium-dependent spontaneous release of neurotransmitter in absence of action potentials in neuronal cells. Regulates Ca(2+)-dependent secretory lysosome exocytosis in mast cells (By similarity). From Rattus norvegicus (Rat).
   2502..3221    +  CDS            EGFP: the original enhanced GFP (Yang et al., 1996) mammalian codon-optimized
   3228..3299    +  CDS            HBB (fragment): HBB_PONPY - Experimental evidence at transcript level: Swiss-Prot protein existence level 2. Involved in oxygen transport from the lung to the various peripheral tissues. From Pongo pygmaeus (Bornean orangutan).
   3370..3425    +  polyA_signal   β-globin poly(A) signal: rabbit β-globin polyadenylation signal (Gil and Proudfoot, 1987)
   3808..3824    -  protein_bind   lac operator: The lac repressor binds to the lac operator to inhibit transcription in E. coli. This inhibition can be relieved by adding lactose or isopropyl-β-D-thiogalactopyranoside (IPTG). lac repressor encoded by lacI
   3832..3862    -  promoter       lac promoter: promoter for the E. coli lac operon
   3877..3898    -  protein_bind   CAP binding site: CAP binding activates transcription in the presence of cAMP. E. coli catabolite activator protein
   3911..3950    -  CDS            lacI (fragment): lac repressor; lacI; The lac repressor binds to the lac operator to inhibit transcription in E. coli. This inhibition can be relieved by adding lactose or isopropyl-β-D-thiogalactopyranoside (IPTG).
   3957..3979    +  promoter       SV40 promoter (fragment): SV40 enhancer and early promoter
   4003..4138    +  rep_origin     SV40 ori: SV40 origin of replication
   4158..4292    +  polyA_signal   SV40 poly(A) signal: SV40 polyadenylation signal
   4294..4348    -  CDS            lacI (fragment): lac repressor; lacI; The lac repressor binds to the lac operator to inhibit transcription in E. coli. This inhibition can be relieved by adding lactose or isopropyl-β-D-thiogalactopyranoside (IPTG).
   4531..5119    -  rep_origin     ori: high-copy-number ColE1/pMB1/pBR322/pUC origin of replication
   5290..6150    -  CDS            AmpR: β-lactamase; bla; confers resistance to ampicillin, carbenicillin, and related antibiotics
   6151..6255    -  promoter       AmpR promoter: bla
>Addgene plasmid #128819 | pEF Doc2alpha WT GFP | depositor full sequence | sequence record 247029 | pEF Doc2alpha WT GFP sequence 6281 bps
GTCGACATTGATTATTGACTAGATCATCGCGTGAGGCTCCGGTGCCCGTCAGTGGGCAGAGCGCACATCG
CCCACAGTCCCCGAGAAGTTGGGGGGAGGGGTCGGCAATTGAACCGGTGCCTAGAGAAGGTGGCGCGGGG
TAAACTGGGAAAGTGATGTCGTGTACTGGCTCCGCCTTTTTCCCGAGGGTGGGGGAGAACCGTATATAAG
TGCAGTAGTCGCCGTGAACGTTCTTTTTCGCAACGGGTTTGCCGCCAGAACACAGGTAAGTGCCGTGTGT
GGTTCCCGCGGGCCTGGCCTCTTTACGGGTTATGGCCCTTGCGTGCCTTGAATTACTTCCACGCCCCTGG
CTGCAGTACGTGATTCTTGATCCCGAGCTTCGGGTTGGAAGTGGGTGGGAGAGTTCGAGGCCTTGCGCTT
AAGGAGCCCCTTCGCCTCGTGCTTGAGTTGAGGCCTGGCCTGGGCGCTGGGGCCGCCGCGTGCGAATCTG
GTGGCACCTTCGCGCCTGTCTCGCTGCTTTCGATAAGTCTCTAGCCATTTAAAATTTTTGATGACCTGCT
GCGACGCTTTTTTTCTGGCAAGATAGTCTTGTAAATGCGGGCCAAGATCTGCACACTGGTATTTCGGTTT
TTGGGGCCGCGGGCGGCGACGGGGCCCGTGCGTCCCAGCGCACATGTTCGGCGAGGCGGGGCCTGCGAGC
GCGGCCACCGAGAATCGGACGGGGGTAGTCTCAAGCTGGCCGGCCTGCTCTGGTGCCTGGCCTCGCGCCG
CCGTGTATCGCCCCGCCCTGGGCGGCAAGGCTGGCCCGGTCGGCACCAGTTGCGTGAGCGGAAAGATGGC
CGCTTCCCGGCCCTGCTGCAGGGAGCTCAAAATGGAGGACGCGGCGCTCGGGAGAGCGGGCGGGTGAGTC
ACCCACACAAAGGAAAAGGGCCTTTCCGTCCTCAGCCGTCGCTTCATGTGACTCCACGGAGTACCGGGCG
CCGTCCAGGCACCTCGATTAGTTCTCGAGCTTTTGGAGTACGTCGTCTTTAGGTTGGGGGGAGGGGTTTT
ATGCGATGGAGTTTCCCCACACTGAGTGGGTGGAGACTGAAGTTAGGCCAGCTTGGCACTTGATGTAATT
CTCCTTGGAATTTGCCCTTTTTGAGTTTGGATCTTGGTTCATTCTCAAGCCTCAGACAGTGGTTCAAAGT
TTTTTTCTTCCATTTCAGGTGTCGTGAGGAATTCTGCAGTCGACGGTACCGCGGGCCCGGATGAGAGGAC
GAAGAGGTGATCGAATGACCATCAACATCCAGGAGCACATGGCAATCAACGTGTGCCCTGGACCCATCAG
GCCCATCCGCCAGATCTCCGACTACTTCCCTCGCAGAGGACCAGGACCAGAGGGTGGCGGCGGAGGAAGG
GGCTTCGGGGAAGCTCCAGCTCATCTGGCCCCTCTGGCTCTGGCTCCACCTGCAGCTCTCCTTGGAGCCA
CTACACCCGACGATGGAGCTGAGGTAGACAGCTACGACTCGGATGATACCACTGCCCTGGGCACGCTGGA
ATTTGACCTTCTCTATGATCAGGCTTCCTGCATGCTGCACTGTAGAATCCTCAGGGCCAAGGGCCTCAAG
CCCATGGATTTCAACGGCCTGGCTGACCCCTATGTAAAGCTGCACCTCCTGCCAGGAGCCTGCAAGGCCA
ATAAGCTAAAAACCAAGACACAGAGGAACACACTGAACCCAGTGTGGAACGAGGAGCTGACGTACAGTGG
AATCACAGATGACGACATCACCCACAAGGTGCTCAGGATCTCGGTCTGTGATGAGGACAAGCTGAGTCAC
AATGAATTTATTGGGGAGATCCGAGTGCCCCTCCGCCGCCTCAAGCCTTCACAGAAGAAGCATTTTAACA
TCTGCCTTGAGCGTCAGGTCCCGCTTCCTTCGCCCTCTTCAATGTCTGCGGCGCTGAGGGGCATATCCTG
TTACCTGAAGGAGCTAGAGCAGGCAGAGCAGGGACCTGGGCTGTTGGAAGAGCGCGGGCGCATCCTGCTG
AGCCTCAGCTACAGCTCTCGGCGGCATGGGCTGCTGGTGGGCATTGTTCGCTGTGCTCACCTGGCTGCAA
TGGATGTTAACGGCTACTCTGACCCTTATGTGAAGACGTACTTGAGACCAGACGTGGATAAGAAATCCAA
GCATAAGACGTGTGTAAAGAAGAAGACGCTGAACCCGGAATTTAATGAGGAATTCTTTTATGAGATGGAA
CTCTCCACTCTGGCTACCAAGACCCTGGAAGTCACAGTCTGGGACTACGACATTGGCAAATCCAATGACT
TCATAGGTGGTGTGTCTCTGGGGCCAGGAGCCCGGGGAGAGGCCCAGAAACACTGGAGAGACTGTCTACA
TCAGCCGGACACAGCAGTGGAGCGCTGGCATACCCTGACCAGCGAGCTGCCCCCAGCAGCAGGGGCGTTG
CCGTTGGCCGGATCCGGAAGTTCGGGGTCCAGCGGTTCTTCAGGCAGTTCCATGGTGAGCAAGGGCGAGG
AGCTGTTCACCGGGGTGGTGCCCATCCTGGTCGAGCTGGACGGCGACGTAAACGGCCACAAGTTCAGCGT
GTCCGGCGAGGGCGAGGGCGATGCCACCTACGGCAAGCTGACCCTGAAGTTCATCTGCACCACCGGCAAG
CTGCCCGTGCCCTGGCCCACCCTCGTGACCACCCTGACCTACGGCGTGCAGTGCTTCAGCCGCTACCCCG
ACCACATGAAGCAGCACGACTTCTTCAAGTCCGCCATGCCCGAAGGCTACGTCCAGGAGCGCACCATCTT
CTTCAAGGACGACGGCAACTACAAGACCCGCGCCGAGGTGAAGTTCGAGGGCGACACCCTGGTGAACCGC
ATCGAGCTGAAGGGCATCGACTTCAAGGAGGACGGCAACATCCTGGGGCACAAGCTGGAGTACAACTACA
ACAGCCACAACGTCTATATCATGGCCGACAAGCAGAAGAACGGCATCAAGGTGAACTTCAAGATCCGCCA
CAACATCGAGGACGGCAGCGTGCAGCTCGCCGACCACTACCAGCAGAACACCCCCATCGGCGACGGCCCC
GTGCTGCTGCCCGACAACCACTACCTGAGCACCCAGTCCGCCCTGAGCAAAGACCCCAACGAGAAGCGCG
ATCACATGGTCCTGCTGGAGTTCGTGACCGCCGCCGGGATCACTCTCGGCATGGACGAGCTGTACAAGTA
AGGCCGCACTCCTCAGGTGCAGGCTGCCTATCAGAAGGTGGTGGCTGGTGTGGCCAATGCCCTGGCTCAC
AAATACCACTGAGATCTTTTTCCCTCTGCCAAAAATTATGGGGACATCATGAAGCCCCTTGAGCATCTGA
CTTCTGGCTAATAAAGGAAATTTATTTTCATTGCAATAGTGTGTTGGAATTTTTTGTGTCTCTCACTCGG
AAGGACATATGGGAGGGCAAATCATTTAAAACATCAGAATGAGTATTTGGTTTAGAGTTTGGCAACATAT
GCCATATGCTGGCTGCCATGAACAAAGGTGGCTATAAAGAGGTCATCAGTATATGAAACAGCCCCCTGCT
GTCCATTCCTTATTCCATAGAAAAGCCTTGACTTGAGGTTAGATTTTTTTTATATTTTGTTTTGTGTTAT
TTTTTTCTTTAACATCCCTAAAATTTTCCTTACATGTTTTACTAGCCAGATTTTTCCTCCTCTCCTGACT
ACTCCCAGTCATAGCTGTCCCTCTTCTCTTATGAAGATCCCTCGACCTGCAGCCCAAGCTTGGCGTAATC
ATGGTCATAGCTGTTTCCTGTGTGAAATTGTTATCCGCTCACAATTCCACACAACATACGAGCCGGAAGC
ATAAAGTGTAAAGCCTGGGGTGCCTAATGAGTGAGCTAACTCACATTAATTGCGTTGCGCTCACTGCCCG
CTTTCCAGTCGGGAAACCTGTCGTGCCAGCGGATCCGCATCTCAATTAGTCAGCAACCATAGTCCCGCCC
CTAACTCCGCCCATCCCGCCCCTAACTCCGCCCAGTTCCGCCCATTCTCCGCCCCATGGCTGACTAATTT
TTTTTATTTATGCAGAGGCCGAGGCCGCCTCGGCCTCTGAGCTATTCCAGAAGTAGTGAGGAGGCTTTTT
TGGAGGCCTAGGCTTTTGCAAAAAGCTAACTTGTTTATTGCAGCTTATAATGGTTACAAATAAAGCAATA
GCATCACAAATTTCACAAATAAAGCATTTTTTTCACTGCATTCTAGTTGTGGTTTGTCCAAACTCATCAA
TGTATCTTATCATGTCTGGATCCGCTGCATTAATGAATCGGCCAACGCGCGGGGAGAGGCGGTTTGCGTA
TTGGGCGCTCTTCCGCTTCCTCGCTCACTGACTCGCTGCGCTCGGTCGTTCGGCTGCGGCGAGCGGTATC
AGCTCACTCAAAGGCGGTAATACGGTTATCCACAGAATCAGGGGATAACGCAGGAAAGAACATGTGAGCA
AAAGGCCAGCAAAAGGCCAGGAACCGTAAAAAGGCCGCGTTGCTGGCGTTTTTCCATAGGCTCCGCCCCC
CTGACGAGCATCACAAAAATCGACGCTCAAGTCAGAGGTGGCGAAACCCGACAGGACTATAAAGATACCA
GGCGTTTCCCCCTGGAAGCTCCCTCGTGCGCTCTCCTGTTCCGACCCTGCCGCTTACCGGATACCTGTCC
GCCTTTCTCCCTTCGGGAAGCGTGGCGCTTTCTCAATGCTCACGCTGTAGGTATCTCAGTTCGGTGTAGG
TCGTTCGCTCCAAGCTGGGCTGTGTGCACGAACCCCCCGTTCAGCCCGACCGCTGCGCCTTATCCGGTAA
CTATCGTCTTGAGTCCAACCCGGTAAGACACGACTTATCGCCACTGGCAGCAGCCACTGGTAACAGGATT
AGCAGAGCGAGGTATGTAGGCGGTGCTACAGAGTTCTTGAAGTGGTGGCCTAACTACGGCTACACTAGAA
GGACAGTATTTGGTATCTGCGCTCTGCTGAAGCCAGTTACCTTCGGAAAAAGAGTTGGTAGCTCTTGATC
CGGCAAACAAACCACCGCTGGTAGCGGTGGTTTTTTTGTTTGCAAGCAGCAGATTACGCGCAGAAAAAAA
GGATCTCAAGAAGATCCTTTGATCTTTTCTACGGGGTCTGACGCTCAGTGGAACGAAAACTCACGTTAAG
GGATTTTGGTCATGAGATTATCAAAAAGGATCTTCACCTAGATCCTTTTAAATTAAAAATGAAGTTTTAA
ATCAATCTAAAGTATATATGAGTAAACTTGGTCTGACAGTTACCAATGCTTAATCAGTGAGGCACCTATC
TCAGCGATCTGTCTATTTCGTTCATCCATAGTTGCCTGACTCCCCGTCGTGTAGATAACTACGATACGGG
AGGGCTTACCATCTGGCCCCAGTGCTGCAATGATACCGCGAGACCCACGCTCACCGGCTCCAGATTTATC
AGCAATAAACCAGCCAGCCGGAAGGGCCGAGCGCAGAAGTGGTCCTGCAACTTTATCCGCCTCCATCCAG
TCTATTAATTGTTGCCGGGAAGCTAGAGTAAGTAGTTCGCCAGTTAATAGTTTGCGCAACGTTGTTGCCA
TTGCTACAGGCATCGTGGTGTCACGCTCGTCGTTTGGTATGGCTTCATTCAGCTCCGGTTCCCAACGATC
AAGGCGAGTTACATGATCCCCCATGTTGTGCAAAAAAGCGGTTAGCTCCTTCGGTCCTCCGATCGTTGTC
AGAAGTAAGTTGGCCGCAGTGTTATCACTCATGGTTATGGCAGCACTGCATAATTCTCTTACTGTCATGC
CATCCGTAAGATGCTTTTCTGTGACTGGTGAGTACTCAACCAAGTCATTCTGAGAATAGTGTATGCGGCG
ACCGAGTTGCTCTTGCCCGGCGTCAATACGGGATAATACCGCGCCACATAGCAGAACTTTAAAAGTGCTC
ATCATTGGAAAACGTTCTTCGGGGCGAAAACTCTCAAGGATCTTACCGCTGTTGAGATCCAGTTCGATGT
AACCCACTCGTGCACCCAACTGATCTTCAGCATCTTTTACTTTCACCAGCGTTTCTGGGTGAGCAAAAAC
AGGAAGGCAAAATGCCGCAAAAAAGGGAATAAGGGCGACACGGAAATGTTGAATACTCATACTCTTCCTT
TTTCAATATTATTGAAGCATTTATCAGGGTTATTGTCTCATGAGCGGATACATATTTGAATGTATTTAGA
AAAATAAACAAATAGGGGTTCCGCGCACATTTCCCCGAAAAGTGCCACCTG
