Features (pLannotate 1.2.2; 18 found; start..end, strand, type, name):
     31..49      +  enhancer       CMV enhancer (fragment): human cytomegalovirus immediate early enhancer
     63..1244    +  promoter       EF-1α promoter: strong constitutive promoter for human elongation factor EF-1α
   1246..1277    +  misc_feature   MCS (fragment): multiple cloning site
   1278..2486    +  CDS            Doc2a: DOC2A_RAT - Experimental evidence at protein level: Swiss-Prot protein existence level 1. Calcium sensor which most probably regulates fusion of vesicles with membranes. Binds calcium and phospholipids. May be involved in calcium dependent neurotransmitter release through the interaction with UNC13A. May be involved in calcium-dependent spontaneous release of neurotransmitter in absence of action potentials in neuronal cells. Regulates Ca(2+)-dependent secretory lysosome exocytosis in mast cells (By similarity). From Rattus norvegicus (Rat).
   2529..3248    +  CDS            EGFP: the original enhanced GFP (Yang et al., 1996) mammalian codon-optimized
   3255..3326    +  CDS            HBB (fragment): HBB_PONPY - Experimental evidence at transcript level: Swiss-Prot protein existence level 2. Involved in oxygen transport from the lung to the various peripheral tissues. From Pongo pygmaeus (Bornean orangutan).
   3397..3452    +  polyA_signal   β-globin poly(A) signal: rabbit β-globin polyadenylation signal (Gil and Proudfoot, 1987)
   3837..3853    -  protein_bind   lac operator: The lac repressor binds to the lac operator to inhibit transcription in E. coli. This inhibition can be relieved by adding lactose or isopropyl-β-D-thiogalactopyranoside (IPTG). lac repressor encoded by lacI
   3861..3891    -  promoter       lac promoter: promoter for the E. coli lac operon
   3906..3927    -  protein_bind   CAP binding site: CAP binding activates transcription in the presence of cAMP. E. coli catabolite activator protein
   3940..3979    -  CDS            lacI (fragment): lac repressor; lacI; The lac repressor binds to the lac operator to inhibit transcription in E. coli. This inhibition can be relieved by adding lactose or isopropyl-β-D-thiogalactopyranoside (IPTG).
   3986..4008    +  promoter       SV40 promoter (fragment): SV40 enhancer and early promoter
   4032..4167    +  rep_origin     SV40 ori: SV40 origin of replication
   4187..4321    +  polyA_signal   SV40 poly(A) signal: SV40 polyadenylation signal
   4323..4377    -  CDS            lacI (fragment): lac repressor; lacI; The lac repressor binds to the lac operator to inhibit transcription in E. coli. This inhibition can be relieved by adding lactose or isopropyl-β-D-thiogalactopyranoside (IPTG).
   4560..5148    -  rep_origin     ori: high-copy-number ColE1/pMB1/pBR322/pUC origin of replication
   5319..6179    -  CDS            AmpR: β-lactamase; bla; confers resistance to ampicillin, carbenicillin, and related antibiotics
   6180..6284    -  promoter       AmpR promoter: bla
>Addgene plasmid #128819 | pEF Doc2alpha WT GFP | addgene full sequence | sequence record 254208 | Addgene NGS Result
CACATTTCCCCGAAAAGTGCCACCTGGGTCGACATTGATTATTGACTAGATCATCGCGTGAGGCTCCGGT
GCCCGTCAGTGGGCAGAGCGCACATCGCCCACAGTCCCCGAGAAGTTGGGGGGAGGGGTCGGCAATTGAA
CCGGTGCCTAGAGAAGGTGGCGCGGGGTAAACTGGGAAAGTGATGTCGTGTACTGGCTCCGCCTTTTTCC
CGAGGGTGGGGGAGAACCGTATATAAGTGCAGTAGTCGCCGTGAACGTTCTTTTTCGCAACGGGTTTGCC
GCCAGAACACAGGTAAGTGCCGTGTGTGGTTCCCGCGGGCCTGGCCTCTTTACGGGTTATGGCCCTTGCG
TGCCTTGAATTACTTCCACGCCCCTGGCTGCAGTACGTGATTCTTGATCCCGAGCTTCGGGTTGGAAGTG
GGTGGGAGAGTTCGAGGCCTTGCGCTTAAGGAGCCCCTTCGCCTCGTGCTTGAGTTGAGGCCTGGCCTGG
GCGCTGGGGCCGCCGCGTGCGAATCTGGTGGCACCTTCGCGCCTGTCTCGCTGCTTTCGATAAGTCTCTA
GCCATTTAAAATTTTTGATGACCTGCTGCGACGCTTTTTTTCTGGCAAGATAGTCTTGTAAATGCGGGCC
AAGATCTGCACACTGGTATTTCGGTTTTTGGGGCCGCGGGCGGCGACGGGGCCCGTGCGTCCCAGCGCAC
ATGTTCGGCGAGGCGGGGCCTGCGAGCGCGGCCACCGAGAATCGGACGGGGGTAGTCTCAAGCTGGCCGG
CCTGCTCTGGTGCCTGGCCTCGCGCCGCCGTGTATCGCCCCGCCCTGGGCGGCAAGGCTGGCCCGGTCGG
CACCAGTTGCGTGAGCGGAAAGATGGCCGCTTCCCGGCCCTGCTGCAGGGAGCTCAAAATGGAGGACGCG
GCGCTCGGGAGAGCGGGCGGGTGAGTCACCCACACAAAGGAAAAGGGCCTTTCCGTCCTCAGCCGTCGCT
TCATGTGACTCCACGGAGTACCGGGCGCCGTCCAGGCACCTCGATTAGTTCTCGAGCTTTTGGAGTACGT
CGTCTTTAGGTTGGGGGGAGGGGTTTTATGCGATGGAGTTTCCCCACACTGAGTGGGTGGAGACTGAAGT
TAGGCCAGCTTGGCACTTGATGTAATTCTCCTTGGAATTTGCCCTTTTTGAGTTTGGATCTTGGTTCATT
CTCAAGCCTCAGACAGTGGTTCAAAGTTTTTTTCTTCCATTTCAGGTGTCGTGAGGAATTCTGCAGTCGA
CGGTACCGCGGGCCCGGATGAGAGGACGAAGAGGTGATCGAATGACCATCAACATCCAGGAGCACATGGC
AATCAACGTGTGCCCTGGACCCATCAGGCCCATCCGCCAGATCTCCGACTACTTCCCTCGCAGAGGACCA
GGACCAGAGGGTGGCGGCGGAGGAAGGGGCTTCGGGGAAGCTCCAGCTCATCTGGCCCCTCTGGCTCTGG
CTCCACCTGCAGCTCTCCTTGGAGCCACTACACCCGACGATGGAGCTGAGGTAGACAGCTACGACTCGGA
TGATACCACTGCCCTGGGCACGCTGGAATTTGACCTTCTCTATGATCAGGCTTCCTGCATGCTGCACTGT
AGAATCCTCAGGGCCAAGGGCCTCAAGCCCATGGATTTCAACGGCCTGGCTGACCCCTATGTAAAGCTGC
ACCTCCTGCCAGGAGCCTGCAAGGCCAATAAGCTAAAAACCAAGACACAGAGGAACACACTGAACCCAGT
GTGGAACGAGGAGCTGACGTACAGTGGAATCACAGATGACGACATCACCCACAAGGTGCTCAGGATCTCG
GTCTGTGATGAGGACAAGCTGAGTCACAATGAATTTATTGGGGAGATCCGAGTGCCCCTCCGCCGCCTCA
AGCCTTCACAGAAGAAGCATTTTAACATCTGCCTTGAGCGTCAGGTCCCGCTTCCTTCGCCCTCTTCAAT
GTCTGCGGCGCTGAGGGGCATATCCTGTTACCTGAAGGAGCTAGAGCAGGCAGAGCAGGGACCTGGGCTG
TTGGAAGAGCGCGGGCGCATCCTGCTGAGCCTCAGCTACAGCTCTCGGCGGCATGGGCTGCTGGTGGGCA
TTGTTCGCTGTGCTCACCTGGCTGCAATGGATGTTAACGGCTACTCTGACCCTTATGTGAAGACGTACTT
GAGACCAGACGTGGATAAGAAATCCAAGCATAAGACGTGTGTAAAGAAGAAGACGCTGAACCCGGAATTT
AATGAGGAATTCTTTTATGAGATGGAACTCTCCACTCTGGCTACCAAGACCCTGGAAGTCACAGTCTGGG
ACTACGACATTGGCAAATCCAATGACTTCATAGGTGGTGTGTCTCTGGGGCCAGGAGCCCGGGGAGAGGC
CCAGAAACACTGGAGAGACTGTCTACATCAGCCGGACACAGCAGTGGAGCGCTGGCATACCCTGACCAGC
GAGCTGCCCCCAGCAGCAGGGGCGTTGCCGTTGGCCGGATCCGGAAGTTCGGGGTCCAGCGGTTCTTCAG
GCAGTTCCATGGTGAGCAAGGGCGAGGAGCTGTTCACCGGGGTGGTGCCCATCCTGGTCGAGCTGGACGG
CGACGTAAACGGCCACAAGTTCAGCGTGTCCGGCGAGGGCGAGGGCGATGCCACCTACGGCAAGCTGACC
CTGAAGTTCATCTGCACCACCGGCAAGCTGCCCGTGCCCTGGCCCACCCTCGTGACCACCCTGACCTACG
GCGTGCAGTGCTTCAGCCGCTACCCCGACCACATGAAGCAGCACGACTTCTTCAAGTCCGCCATGCCCGA
AGGCTACGTCCAGGAGCGCACCATCTTCTTCAAGGACGACGGCAACTACAAGACCCGCGCCGAGGTGAAG
TTCGAGGGCGACACCCTGGTGAACCGCATCGAGCTGAAGGGCATCGACTTCAAGGAGGACGGCAACATCC
TGGGGCACAAGCTGGAGTACAACTACAACAGCCACAACGTCTATATCATGGCCGACAAGCAGAAGAACGG
CATCAAGGTGAACTTCAAGATCCGCCACAACATCGAGGACGGCAGCGTGCAGCTCGCCGACCACTACCAG
CAGAACACCCCCATCGGCGACGGCCCCGTGCTGCTGCCCGACAACCACTACCTGAGCACCCAGTCCGCCC
TGAGCAAAGACCCCAACGAGAAGCGCGATCACATGGTCCTGCTGGAGTTCGTGACCGCCGCCGGGATCAC
TCTCGGCATGGACGAGCTGTACAAGTAAGGCCGCACTCCTCAGGTGCAGGCTGCCTATCAGAAGGTGGTG
GCTGGTGTGGCCAATGCCCTGGCTCACAAATACCACTGAGATCTTTTTCCCTCTGCCAAAAATTATGGGG
ACATCATGAAGCCCCTTGAGCATCTGACTTCTGGCTAATAAAGGAAATTTATTTTCATTGCAATAGTGTG
TTGGAATTTTTTGTGTCTCTCACTCGGAAGGACATATGGGAGGGCAAATCATTTAAAACATCAGAATGAG
TATTTGGTTTAGAGTTTGGCAACATATGCCCATATGCTGGCTGCCATGAACAAAGGTTGGCTATAAAGAG
GTCATCAGTATATGAAACAGCCCCCTGCTGTCCATTCCTTATTCCATAGAAAAGCCTTGACTTGAGGTTA
GATTTTTTTTATATTTTGTTTTGTGTTATTTTTTTCTTTAACATCCCTAAAATTTTCCTTACATGTTTTA
CTAGCCAGATTTTTCCTCCTCTCCTGACTACTCCCAGTCATAGCTGTCCCTCTTCTCTTATGGAGATCCC
TCGACCTGCAGCCCAAGCTTGGCGTAATCATGGTCATAGCTGTTTCCTGTGTGAAATTGTTATCCGCTCA
CAATTCCACACAACATACGAGCCGGAAGCATAAAGTGTAAAGCCTGGGGTGCCTAATGAGTGAGCTAACT
CACATTAATTGCGTTGCGCTCACTGCCCGCTTTCCAGTCGGGAAACCTGTCGTGCCAGCGGATCCGCATC
TCAATTAGTCAGCAACCATAGTCCCGCCCCTAACTCCGCCCATCCCGCCCCTAACTCCGCCCAGTTCCGC
CCATTCTCCGCCCCATGGCTGACTAATTTTTTTTATTTATGCAGAGGCCGAGGCCGCCTCGGCCTCTGAG
CTATTCCAGAAGTAGTGAGGAGGCTTTTTTGGAGGCCTAGGCTTTTGCAAAAAGCTAACTTGTTTATTGC
AGCTTATAATGGTTACAAATAAAGCAATAGCATCACAAATTTCACAAATAAAGCATTTTTTTCACTGCAT
TCTAGTTGTGGTTTGTCCAAACTCATCAATGTATCTTATCATGTCTGGATCCGCTGCATTAATGAATCGG
CCAACGCGCGGGGAGAGGCGGTTTGCGTATTGGGCGCTCTTCCGCTTCCTCGCTCACTGACTCGCTGCGC
TCGGTCGTTCGGCTGCGGCGAGCGGTATCAGCTCACTCAAAGGCGGTAATACGGTTATCCACAGAATCAG
GGGATAACGCAGGAAAGAACATGTGAGCAAAAGGCCAGCAAAAGGCCAGGAACCGTAAAAAGGCCGCGTT
GCTGGCGTTTTTCCATAGGCTCCGCCCCCCTGACGAGCATCACAAAAATCGACGCTCAAGTCAGAGGTGG
CGAAACCCGACAGGACTATAAAGATACCAGGCGTTTCCCCCTGGAAGCTCCCTCGTGCGCTCTCCTGTTC
CGACCCTGCCGCTTACCGGATACCTGTCCGCCTTTCTCCCTTCGGGAAGCGTGGCGCTTTCTCATAGCTC
ACGCTGTAGGTATCTCAGTTCGGTGTAGGTCGTTCGCTCCAAGCTGGGCTGTGTGCACGAACCCCCCGTT
CAGCCCGACCGCTGCGCCTTATCCGGTAACTATCGTCTTGAGTCCAACCCGGTAAGACACGACTTATCGC
CACTGGCAGCAGCCACTGGTAACAGGATTAGCAGAGCGAGGTATGTAGGCGGTGCTACAGAGTTCTTGAA
GTGGTGGCCTAACTACGGCTACACTAGAAGAACAGTATTTGGTATCTGCGCTCTGCTGAAGCCAGTTACC
TTCGGAAAAAGAGTTGGTAGCTCTTGATCCGGCAAACAAACCACCGCTGGTAGCGGTGGTTTTTTTGTTT
GCAAGCAGCAGATTACGCGCAGAAAAAAAGGATCTCAAGAAGATCCTTTGATCTTTTCTACGGGGTCTGA
CGCTCAGTGGAACGAAAACTCACGTTAAGGGATTTTGGTCATGAGATTATCAAAAAGGATCTTCACCTAG
ATCCTTTTAAATTAAAAATGAAGTTTTAAATCAATCTAAAGTATATATGAGTAAACTTGGTCTGACAGTT
ACCAATGCTTAATCAGTGAGGCACCTATCTCAGCGATCTGTCTATTTCGTTCATCCATAGTTGCCTGACT
CCCCGTCGTGTAGATAACTACGATACGGGAGGGCTTACCATCTGGCCCCAGTGCTGCAATGATACCGCGA
GACCCACGCTCACCGGCTCCAGATTTATCAGCAATAAACCAGCCAGCCGGAAGGGCCGAGCGCAGAAGTG
GTCCTGCAACTTTATCCGCCTCCATCCAGTCTATTAATTGTTGCCGGGAAGCTAGAGTAAGTAGTTCGCC
AGTTAATAGTTTGCGCAACGTTGTTGCCATTGCTACAGGCATCGTGGTGTCACGCTCGTCGTTTGGTATG
GCTTCATTCAGCTCCGGTTCCCAACGATCAAGGCGAGTTACATGATCCCCCATGTTGTGCAAAAAAGCGG
TTAGCTCCTTCGGTCCTCCGATCGTTGTCAGAAGTAAGTTGGCCGCAGTGTTATCACTCATGGTTATGGC
AGCACTGCATAATTCTCTTACTGTCATGCCATCCGTAAGATGCTTTTCTGTGACTGGTGAGTACTCAACC
AAGTCATTCTGAGAATAGTGTATGCGGCGACCGAGTTGCTCTTGCCCGGCGTCAATACGGGATAATACCG
CGCCACATAGCAGAACTTTAAAAGTGCTCATCATTGGAAAACGTTCTTCGGGGCGAAAACTCTCAAGGAT
CTTACCGCTGTTGAGATCCAGTTCGATGTAACCCACTCGTGCACCCAACTGATCTTCAGCATCTTTTACT
TTCACCAGCGTTTCTGGGTGAGCAAAAACAGGAAGGCAAAATGCCGCAAAAAAGGGAATAAGGGCGACAC
GGAAATGTTGAATACTCATACTCTTCCTTTTTCAATATTATTGAAGCATTTATCAGGGTTATTGTCTCAT
GAGCGGATACATATTTGAATGTATTTAGAAAAATAAACAAATAGGGGTTCCGCG
